Addgene plasmid #247478: INS-CRa-Lsg-MS2
Purpose: sgRNA for INS activation cloned into LsgRNA-MS2 backbone
Depositing lab: Ting Zhou. Depositing organization: Memorial Sloan-Kettering Cancer Center. Publication: Leveraging CRISPR activation for rapid assessment of gene editing products in human pluripotent stem cells. Wu Y, Zhong A, Evangelisti A, Sidharta M, Danwei H, Studer L, Zhou T. Stem Cell Reports. 2025 Apr 25:102499. doi: 10.1016/j.stemcr.2025.102499. PubMed 40345204.
Backbone
  Vector backbone: LsgRNA-MS2
  Backbone manufacturer: Ting Zhou, Addgene plasmid #235597
  Vector type: Mammalian Expression, CRISPR
Growth in bacteria
  Bacterial resistance: Ampicillin, 100 μg/mL
  Growth temperature: 37°C
  Growth strain: DH5alpha
  Copy number: High Copy
Gene/Insert
  Gene/Insert name: sgRNA targeting INS promoter
  gRNA/shRNA sequence: CCAGCACCAGGGAAATGGTC
  Species: H. sapiens (human), Synthetic
  Entrez Gene: INS (a.k.a. IDDM, IDDM1, IDDM2, ILPR, IRDN, MODY10, PNDM4)
Terms and licenses: Academic/Nonprofit Terms; Industry Terms: Not Available to Industry
How to cite: INS-CRa-Lsg-MS2 was a gift from Ting Zhou (Addgene plasmid # 247478 ; http://n2t.net/addgene:247478 ; RRID:Addgene_247478)
