[The description below was written by a language model from this plasmid's Addgene catalogue record and pLannotate feature annotations shown in this document.]
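Description:
INS-CRa-Lsg-MS2 is a small (about 3.3 kb) mammalian-expression CRISPR plasmid that delivers a single guide RNA directed at the promoter of the human insulin gene (INS) for CRISPR activation. It is built on the LsgRNA-MS2 backbone, whose bacterial portion resembles a standard phagemid-type cloning vector. It carries a high-copy ColE1/pUC origin for propagation in E. coli, a β-lactamase gene with its own promoter for ampicillin selection, and an f1 origin. Remnants of the lac region (lac promoter, operator, CAP site, lacZα and lacI fragments) and T3 and T7 promoters flank the cloning region. No mammalian selection marker, reporter or viral element is annotated, which suggests transient delivery, although the record does not state the delivery route.

The payload is a human U6 RNA polymerase III promoter driving the INS-targeting spacer fused to a Streptococcus pyogenes Cas9 guide scaffold. The scaffold is annotated as fragments because it is interrupted by two MS2 stem loops. These hairpins bind the bacteriophage MS2 coat protein, so the guide can recruit MS2-fused transcriptional activator domains to a dCas9 complex positioned at the target promoter, as in synergistic activation mediator-type systems. Neither the dCas9 nor the MS2-activator component is encoded on this plasmid, so both must be supplied separately.

According to the associated publication title, such guides are used to switch on otherwise silent genes in human pluripotent stem cells. This allows gene editing products at a locus like INS to be assessed rapidly.
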