Features (pLannotate 1.2.2; 16 found; start..end, strand, type, name):
     18..36      -  promoter       T3 promoter: promoter for bacteriophage T3 RNA polymerase
     81..97      -  protein_bind   lac operator: The lac repressor binds to the lac operator to inhibit transcription in E. coli. This inhibition can be relieved by adding lactose or isopropyl-β-D-thiogalactopyranoside (IPTG). lac repressor encoded by lacI
    105..135     -  promoter       lac promoter: promoter for the E. coli lac operon
    150..171     -  protein_bind   CAP binding site: CAP binding activates transcription in the presence of cAMP. E. coli catabolite activator protein
    184..276     -  CDS            lacI (fragment): lac repressor; lacI; The lac repressor binds to the lac operator to inhibit transcription in E. coli. This inhibition can be relieved by adding lactose or isopropyl-β-D-thiogalactopyranoside (IPTG).
    459..1047    -  rep_origin     ori: high-copy-number ColE1/pMB1/pBR322/pUC origin of replication
   1218..2078    -  CDS            AmpR: β-lactamase; bla; confers resistance to ampicillin, carbenicillin, and related antibiotics
   2079..2183    -  promoter       AmpR promoter: bla
   2236..2664    -  rep_origin     f1 ori (sequence partly withheld): f1 bacteriophage origin of replication; arrow indicates direction of (+) strand synthesis
   2669..2824    -  CDS            lacZα (fragment): LacZα fragment of β-galactosidase; lacZ fragment
   2832..2850    +  promoter       T7 promoter: promoter for bacteriophage T7 RNA polymerase
   2865..3105    +  promoter       U6 promoter: RNA polymerase III promoter for human U6 snRNA
   3152..3170    +  misc_RNA       MS2 stem loop: stem loop that binds the bacteriophage MS2 coat protein
   3181..3217    +  misc_RNA       gRNA scaffold (fragment): guide RNA scaffold for the Streptococcus pyogenes CRISPR/Cas9 system
   3222..3240    +  misc_RNA       MS2 stem loop: stem loop that binds the bacteriophage MS2 coat protein
   3251..3270    +  misc_RNA       gRNA scaffold (fragment): guide RNA scaffold for the Streptococcus pyogenes CRISPR/Cas9 system
>Addgene plasmid #247478 | INS-CRa-Lsg-MS2 | addgene full sequence | sequence record 490443 | Addgene NGS Result
AGCTCCAGCTTTTGTTCCCTTTAGTGAGGGTTAATTGCGCGCTTGGCGTAATCATGGTCATAGCTGTTTC
CTGTGTGAAATTGTTATCCGCTCACAATTCCACACAACATACGAGCCGGAAGCATAAAGTGTAAAGCCTG
GGGTGCCTAATGAGTGAGCTAACTCACATTAATTGCGTTGCGCTCACTGCCCGCTTTCCAGTCGGGAAAC
CTGTCGTGCCAGCTGCATTAATGAATCGGCCAACGCGCGGGGAGAGGCGGTTTGCGTATTGGGCGCTCTT
CCGCTTCCTCGCTCACTGACTCGCTGCGCTCGGTCGTTCGGCTGCGGCGAGCGGTATCAGCTCACTCAAA
GGCGGTAATACGGTTATCCACAGAATCAGGGGATAACGCAGGAAAGAACATGTGAGCAAAAGGCCAGCAA
AAGGCCAGGAACCGTAAAAAGGCCGCGTTGCTGGCGTTTTTCCATAGGCTCCGCCCCCCTGACGAGCATC
ACAAAAATCGACGCTCAAGTCAGAGGTGGCGAAACCCGACAGGACTATAAAGATACCAGGCGTTTCCCCC
TGGAAGCTCCCTCGTGCGCTCTCCTGTTCCGACCCTGCCGCTTACCGGATACCTGTCCGCCTTTCTCCCT
TCGGGAAGCGTGGCGCTTTCTCATAGCTCACGCTGTAGGTATCTCAGTTCGGTGTAGGTCGTTCGCTCCA
AGCTGGGCTGTGTGCACGAACCCCCCGTTCAGCCCGACCGCTGCGCCTTATCCGGTAACTATCGTCTTGA
GTCCAACCCGGTAAGACACGACTTATCGCCACTGGCAGCAGCCACTGGTAACAGGATTAGCAGAGCGAGG
TATGTAGGCGGTGCTACAGAGTTCTTGAAGTGGTGGCCTAACTACGGCTACACTAGAAGAACAGTATTTG
GTATCTGCGCTCTGCTGAAGCCAGTTACCTTCGGAAAAAGAGTTGGTAGCTCTTGATCCGGCAAACAAAC
CACCGCTGGTAGCGGTGGTTTTTTTGTTTGCAAGCAGCAGATTACGCGCAGAAAAAAAGGATCTCAAGAA
GATCCTTTGATCTTTTCTACGGGGTCTGACGCTCAGTGGAACGAAAACTCACGTTAAGGGATTTTGGTCA
TGAGATTATCAAAAAGGATCTTCACCTAGATCCTTTTAAATTAAAAATGAAGTTTTAAATCAATCTAAAG
TATATATGAGTAAACTTGGTCTGACAGTTACCAATGCTTAATCAGTGAGGCACCTATCTCAGCGATCTGT
CTATTTCGTTCATCCATAGTTGCCTGACTCCCCGTCGTGTAGATAACTACGATACGGGAGGGCTTACCAT
CTGGCCCCAGTGCTGCAATGATACCGCGAGACCCACGCTCACCGGCTCCAGATTTATCAGCAATAAACCA
GCCAGCCGGAAGGGCCGAGCGCAGAAGTGGTCCTGCAACTTTATCCGCCTCCATCCAGTCTATTAATTGT
TGCCGGGAAGCTAGAGTAAGTAGTTCGCCAGTTAATAGTTTGCGCAACGTTGTTGCCATTGCTACAGGCA
TCGTGGTGTCACGCTCGTCGTTTGGTATGGCTTCATTCAGCTCCGGTTCCCAACGATCAAGGCGAGTTAC
ATGATCCCCCATGTTGTGCAAAAAAGCGGTTAGCTCCTTCGGTCCTCCGATCGTTGTCAGAAGTAAGTTG
GCCGCAGTGTTATCACTCATGGTTATGGCAGCACTGCATAATTCTCTTACTGTCATGCCATCCGTAAGAT
GCTTTTCTGTGACTGGTGAGTACTCAACCAAGTCATTCTGAGAATAGTGTATGCGGCGACCGAGTTGCTC
TTGCCCGGCGTCAATACGGGATAATACCGCGCCACATAGCAGAACTTTAAAAGTGCTCATCATTGGAAAA
CGTTCTTCGGGGCGAAAACTCTCAAGGATCTTACCGCTGTTGAGATCCAGTTCGATGTAACCCACTCGTG
CACCCAACTGATCTTCAGCATCTTTTACTTTCACCAGCGTTTCTGGGTGAGCAAAAACAGGAAGGCAAAA
TGCCGCAAAAAAGGGAATAAGGGCGACACGGAAATGTTGAATACTCATACTCTTCCTTTTTCAATATTAT
TGAAGCATTTATCAGGGTTATTGTCTCATGAGCGGATACATATTTGAATGTATTTAGAAAAATAAACAAA
TAGGGGTTCCGCGCACATTTCCCCGAAAAGTGCCACCTAAATTGTAAGCGTTAATATTTTGTTAAAATTC
GCGTTAAATTTTTGTTAAATCAGCTCATTTTTTAACCAATAGGCCGAAATCGGCAAAATCCCTTATAAAT
CAAAAGAATAGACCGAGATAGGGT
[37 nt withheld, positions 2335-2371]
AAAGAACGTGGACTCCAACGTCAAAGG
[49 nt withheld, positions 2399-2447]
T
[91 nt withheld, positions 2449-2539]
G
[124 nt withheld, positions 2541-2664]
CCCATTCGCCATTCAGGCTGCGCAACTGTTGGGAAGGGCGATCGGTGCGGGCCTCTTCGCTATTACGCCA
GCTGGCGAAAGGGGGATGTGCTGCAAGGCGATTAAGTTGGGTAACGCCAGGGTTTTCCCAGTCACGACGT
TGTAAAACGACGGCCAGTGAGCGCGCGTAATACGACTCACTATAGGGCGAATTGGGTACCGAGGGCCTAT
TTCCCATGATTCCTTCATATTTGCATATACGATACAAGGCTGTTAGAGAGATAATTAGAATTAATTTGAC
TGTAAACACAAAGATATTAGTACAAAATACGTGACGTAGAAAGTAATAATTTCTTGGGTAGTTTGCAGTT
TTAAAATTATGTTTTAAAATGGACTATCATATGCTTACCGTAACTTGAAAGTATTTCGATTTCTTGGCTT
TATATATCTTGTGGAAAGGACGAAACACCGCCAGCACCAGGGAAATGGTCGTTTTAGAGCTAGGCCAACA
TGAGGATCACCCATGTCTGCAGGGCCTAGCAAGTTAAAATAAGGCTAGTCCGTTATCAACTTGGCCAACA
TGAGGATCACCCATGTCTGCAGGGCCAAGTGGCACCGAGTCGGTGCTTTTTTGGATCCAAGCTTGGCGTA
ACTAGATCTTGAGACAAATGGCAGTATTCATCCACAAG
